Addgene plasmid #73945: pGex-4T-2_GEC1
Purpose: For recombinant expression of human GEC1/GABARAPL1 in E. coli
Depositing lab: Dieter Willbold. Depositing organization: Forschungszentrum Juelich GmbH. Publication: Interaction of Bcl-2 with the autophagy-related GABAA receptor-associated protein (GABARAP): biophysical characterization and functional implications. Ma P, Schwarten M, Schneider L, Boeske A, Henke N, Lisak D, Weber S, Mohrluder J, Stoldt M, Strodel B, Methner A, Hoffmann S, Weiergraber OH, Willbold D. J Biol Chem. 2013 Dec 27;288(52):37204-15. doi: 10.1074/jbc.M113.528067. Epub 2013 Nov 15. PubMed 24240096.
Backbone
  Vector backbone: pGex-4T-2
  Backbone manufacturer: GE Healthcare Life Sciences
  Backbone size w/o insert (bp): 4970
  Total vector size (bp): 5320
  Vector type: Bacterial Expression
Growth in bacteria
  Bacterial resistance: Ampicillin, 100 μg/mL
  Growth temperature: 37°C
  Growth strain: DH5alpha
  Copy number: High Copy
Gene/Insert
  Gene/Insert name: GEC1 (alt name: GABARAPL1)
  Species: H. sapiens (human)
  Insert size (bp): 351
  Entrez Gene: GABARAPL1 (a.k.a. APG8-LIKE, APG8L, ATG8, ATG8B, ATG8L, GEC1)
  Promoter: tac
  Tag / fusion protein: GST (N terminal on backbone)
  Cloning method: Restriction Enzyme; 5′ cloning site BamH I (not destroyed); 3′ cloning site Not I (not destroyed)
  Sequencing primers: 5′ CCAGCAAGTATATAGCATGG; 3′ GCTTACAGACAAGCTGTGAC
Terms and licenses: Academic/Nonprofit Terms; Industry Terms: Not Available to Industry
How to cite: pGex-4T-2_GEC1 was a gift from Dieter Willbold (Addgene plasmid # 73945 ; http://n2t.net/addgene:73945 ; RRID:Addgene_73945)
