[The description below was written by a language model from this plasmid's Addgene catalogue record.]
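Description:
pGex-4T-2_GEC1 is a bacterial expression plasmid built on the commercial pGEX-4T-2 backbone and intended for recombinant production of human GEC1, also known as GABARAPL1, in E. coli. The complete plasmid is about 5.3 kb, of which 351 bp is the insert. It is recorded as a high-copy plasmid selected with ampicillin. No feature table accompanies the record, so the replication origin and other backbone elements are not itemised, although pGEX vectors generally carry a pBR322-type origin and a lacI repressor gene alongside the beta-lactamase marker.

The GABARAPL1 coding sequence was inserted by restriction cloning between the BamHI and NotI sites of the polylinker, both of which remain intact. This places it in frame downstream of the backbone-encoded glutathione S-transferase (GST), giving an N-terminal GST fusion. Expression is driven by the tac promoter, a strong hybrid trp/lac promoter that is repressed by LacI and induced with IPTG. The GST moiety allows affinity capture of the fusion protein on glutathione resin. The pGEX-4T series normally encodes a thrombin cleavage site between GST and the cloning site, which permits release of the target protein, though the record does not mention this explicitly.

GABARAPL1 is a member of the ATG8 family of small ubiquitin-like proteins involved in autophagy. The associated work concerns biophysical characterisation of interactions between Bcl-2 and the related protein GABARAP. This construct therefore suits preparation of purified protein for binding, structural or pull-down studies.
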