>Addgene plasmid #73945 | pGex-4T-2_GEC1 | depositor partial sequence | sequence record 138102 | Sequence around GST-GEC1
CAGGAAACAGTATTCATGTCCCCTATACTAGGTTATTGGAAAATTAAGGGCCTTGTGCAACCCACTCGAC
TTCTTTTGGAATATCTTGAAGAAAAATATGAAGAGCATTTGTATGAGCGCGATGAAGGTGATAAATGGCG
AAACAAAAAGTTTGAATTGGGTTTGGAGTTTCCCAATCTTCCTTATTATATTGATGGTGATGTTAAATTA
ACACAGTCTATGGCCATCATACGTTATATAGCTGACAAGCACAACATGTTGGGTGGTTGTCCAAAAGAGC
GTGCAGAGATTTCAATGCTTGAAGGAGCGGTTTTGGATATTAGATACGGTGTTTCGAGAATTGCATATAG
TAAAGACTTTGAAACTCTCAAAGTTGATTTTCTTAGCAAGCTACCTGAAATGCTGAAAATGTTCGAAGAT
CGTTTATGTCATAAAACATATTTAAATGGTGATCATGTAACCCATCCTGACTTCATGTTGTATGACGCTC
TTGATGTTGTTTTATACATGGACCCAATGTGCCTGGATGCGTTCCCAAAATTAGTTTGTTTTAAAAAACG
TATTGAAGCTATCCCACAAATTGATAAGTACTTGAAATCCAGCAAGTATATAGCATGGCCTTTGCAGGGC
TGGCAAGCCACGTTTGGTGGTGGCGACCATCCTCCAAAATCGGATCTGGTTCCGCGTGGATCCATGAAGT
TCCAGTACAAGGAGGACCATCCCTTTGAGTATCGGAAAAAGGAAGGAGAAAAGATCCGGAAGAAATATCC
GGACAGGGTCCCCGTGATTGTAGAGAAGGCTCCAAAAGCCAGGGTGCCTGATCTGGACAAGAGGAAGTAC
CTAGTGCCCTCTGACCTTACTGTTGGCCAGTTCTACTTCTTAATCCGGAAGAGAATCCACCTGAGACCTG
AGGACGCCTTATTCTTCTTTGTCAACAACACCATCCCTCCCACCAGTGCTACCATGGGCCAACTGTATGA
GGACAATCATGAGGAAGACTATTTTCTGTATGTGGCCTACAGTGATGAGAGTGTCTATGGGAAATAAGCG
GCCGCATCGTGACTGACTGACGATCTGCCTCGCGCGTTTCGGTGATGAC
