>Addgene plasmid #73945 | pGex-4T-2_GEC1 | addgene partial sequence | sequence record 140617 | pGEX5 5'-GGGCTGGCAAGCCACGTTTGGTG-3'
CGCGTGGATCCATGAAGTTCCAGTACAAGGAGGACCATCCCTTTGAGTATCGGAAAAAGGAAGGAGAAAA
GATCCGGAAGAAATATCCGGACAGGGTCCCCGTGATTGTAGAGAAGGCTCCAAAAGCCAGGGTGCCTGAT
CTGGACAAGAGGAAGTACCTAGTGCCCTCTGACCTTACTGTTGGCCAGTTCTACTTCTTAATCCGGAAGA
GAATCCACCTGAGACCTGAGGACGCCTTATTCTTCTTTGTCAACAACACCATCCCTCCCACCAGTGCTAC
CATGGGCCAACTGTATGAGGACAATCATGAGGAAGACTATTTTCTGTATGTGGCCTACAGTGATGAGAGT
GTCTATGGGAAATAAGCGGCCGCATCGTGACTGACTGACGATCTGCCTCGCGCGTTTCGGTGATGACGGT
GAAAACCTCTGACACATGCAGCTCCCGGAGACGGTCACAGCTTGTCTGTAAGCGGATGCCGGGAGCAGAC
AAGCCCGTCAGGGCGCGTCAGCGGGTGTTGGCGGGTGTCGGGGCGCAGCCATGACCCAGTCACGTAGCGA
TAGCGGAGTGTATAATTCTTGAAGACGAAAGGGCCTCGTGATACGCCTATTTTTATAGGTTAATGTCATG
ATAATAATGGTTTCTTAGACGTCAGGTGGCACTTTTCGGGGAAATGTGCGCGGAACCCCTATTTGTTTAT
TTTTCTAAATACATTCAAATATGTATCCGCTCATGAGACAATAACCCTGATAAATGCTTCAATAATATTG
AA
