>Addgene plasmid #73945 | pGex-4T-2_GEC1 | addgene partial sequence | sequence record 140643 | pGEX3 5'-CCGGGAGCTGCATGTGTCAGAGG-3'
CGCGCGAGGCAGATCGTCAGTCAGTCACGATGCGGCCGCTTATTTCCCATAGACACTCTCATCACTGTAG
GCCACATACAGAAAATAGTCTTCCTCATGATTGTCCTCATACAGTTGGCCCATGGTAGCACTGGTGGGAG
GGATGGTGTTGTTGACAAAGAAGAATAAGGCGTCCTCAGGTCTCAGGTGGATTCTCTTCCGGATTAAGAA
GTAGAACTGGCCAACAGTAAGGTCAGAGGGCACTAGGTACTTCCTCTTGTCCAGATCAGGCACCCTGGCT
TTTGGAGCCTTCTCTACAATCACGGGGACCCTGTCCGGATATTTCTTCCGGATCTTTTCTCCTTCCTTTT
TCCGATACTCAAAGGGATGGTCCTCCTTGTACTGGAACTTCATGGATCCACGCGGAACCAGATCCGATTT
TGGAGGATGGTCGCCACCACCAAACGTGGCTTGCCAGCCCTGCAAAGGCCATGCTATATACTTGCTGGAT
TTCAAGTACTTATCAATTTGTGGGATAGCTTCAATACGTTTTTTAAAACAAACTAATTTTGGGAACGCAT
CCAGGCACATTGGGTCCATGTATAAAACAACATCAAGAGCGTCATACAACATGAAGTCAGGATGGGTTAC
ATGATCACCATTTAAATATGTTTTATGACATAAACGATCTTCGAACATTTTCAGCATTTCAGGTAGCTTG
CTAAGAAAATCAACTTTGAGAGTTTCAAAGTCTTTACTATATGCAATTCTCGAAACACCGTATCTAATAT
CCAAAACCGCTCCTTCAAGCATTGAAATCTCTGCACGCTCTTT
